>Addgene plasmid #115648 | coreR2 (1-387) | addgene full sequence | sequence record 223042 | Addgene assembled sequence
AATCAGAGCGGCGCGCTCCGAAAGTTTCCTTTTATGGCGAGGCGGCGGCGGCGGCGGCCCTATAAAAAGC
GAAGCGCGCGGCGGGCGGGAGTCGCTGCGCGCTGCCTTCGCCCCGTGCCCCGCTCCGCCGCCGCCTCGCG
CCGCCCGCCCCGGCTCTGACTGACCGCGTTACTCCCACAGGTGAGCGGGCGGGACGGCCCTTCTCCTCCG
GGCTGTAATTAGCGCTTGGTTTAATGACGGCTTGTTTCTTTTCTGTGGCTGCGTGAAAGCCTTGAGGGGC
TCCGGGAGGGCCCTTTGTGCGGGGGGAGCGGCTCGGGGGGTGCGTGCGTGTGTGTGTGCGTGGGGAGCGC
CGCGTGCGGCTCCGCGCTGCCCGGCGGCTGTGAGCGCTGCGGGCGCGGCGCGGGGCTTTGTGCGCTCCGC
AGTGTGCGCGAGGGGAGCGCGGCCGGGGGCGGTGCCCCGCGGTGCGGGGGGGGCTGCGAGGGGAACAAAG
GCTGCGTGCGGGGTGTGTGCGTGGGGGGGTGAGCAGGGGGTGTGGGCGCGTCGGTCGGGCTGCAACCCCC
CCTGCACCCCCCTCCCCGAGTTGCTGAGCACGGCCCGGCTTCGGGTGCGGGGCTCCGTACGGGGCGTGGC
GCGGGGCTCGCCGTGCCGGGCGGGGGGTGGCGGCAGGTGGGGGTGCCGGGCGGGGCGGGGCCGCCTCGGG
CCGGGGAGGGCTCGGGGGAGGGGCGCGGCGGCCCCCGGAGCGCCGGCGGCTGTCGAGGCGCGGCGAGCCG
CAGCCATTGCCTTTTATGGTAATCGTGCGAGAGGGCGCAGGGACTTCCTTTGTCCCAAATCTGTGCGGAG
CCGAAATCTGGGAGGCGCCGCCGCACCCCCTCTAGCGGGCGCGGGGCGAAGCGGTGCGGCGCCGGCAGGA
AGGAAATGGGCGGGGAGGGCCTTCGTGCGTCGCCGCGCCGCCGTCCCCTTCTCCCTCTCCAGCCTCGGGG
CTGTCCGCGGGGGGACGGCTGCCTTCGGGGGGGACGGGGCAGGGCGGGGTTCGGCTTCTGGCGTGTGACC
GGCGGCTCTAGAGCCTCTGCTAACCATGTTCATGCCTTCTTCTTTTTCCTACAGCTCCTGGGCAACGTGC
TGGTTATTGTGCTGTCTCATCATTTTGGCAAAGAATTGCGGCCGTCTCAGGCCGAATTCGCCACCATGGT
GCATCACCATCACCATCACCATCATCGATCCATGATCGAAGAAGGTAAACTGGTAATCTGGATTAACGGC
GATAAAGGCTATAACGGTCTCGCTGAAGTCGGTAAGAAATTCGAGAAAGATACCGGAATTAAAGTCACCG
TTGAGCATCCGGATAAACTGGAAGAGAAATTCCCACAGGTTGCGGCAACTGGCGATGGCCCTGACATTAT
CTTCTGGGCACACGACCGCTTTGGTGGCTACGCTCAATCTGGCCTGTTGGCTGAAATCACCCCGGACAAA
GCGTTCCAGGACAAGCTGTATCCGTTTACCTGGGATGCCGTACGTTACAACGGCAAGCTGATTGCTTACC
CGATCGCTGTTGAAGCGTTATCGCTGATTTATAACAAAGATCTGCTGCCGAACCCGCCAAAAACCTGGGA
AGAGATCCCGGCGCTGGATAAAGAACTGAAAGCGAAAGGTAAGAGCGCGCTGATGTTCAACCTGCAAGAA
CCGTACTTCACCTGGCCGCTGATTGCTGCTGACGGGGGTTATGCGTTCAAGTATGAAAACGGCAAGTACG
ACATTAAAGACGTGGGCGTGGATAACGCTGGCGCGAAAGCGGGTCTGACCTTCCTGGTTGACCTGATTAA
AAACAAACACATGAATGCAGACACCGATTACTCCATCGCAGAAGCTGCCTTTAATAAAGGCGAAACAGCG
ATGACCATCAACGGCCCGTGGGCATGGTCCAACATCGACACCAGCAAAGTGAATTATGGTGTAACGGTAC
TGCCGACCTTCAAGGGTCAACCATCCAAACCGTTCGTTGGCGTGCTGAGCGCAGGTATTAACGCCGCCAG
TCCGAACAAAGAGCTGGCAAAAGAGTTCCTCGAAAACTATCTGCTGACTGATGAAGGTCTGGAAGCGGTT
AATAAAGACAAACCGCTGGGTGCCGTAGCGCTGAAGTCTTACGAGGAAGAGTTGGCGAAAGATCCACGTA
TTGCCGCCACCATGGAAAACGCCCAGAAAGGTGAAATCATGCCGAACATCCCGCAGATGTCCGCTTTCTG
GTATGCCGTGCGTACTGCGGTGATCAACGCCGCCAGCGGTCGTCAGACTGTCGATGAAGCCCTGAAAGAC
GCGCAGACTAATTCGAGCTCGAACAACAACAACAATAACAATAACAACAACCTCGGGCTCGAAGTCCTAT
TCCAGGGACCCGGGGGAGGCGGGGGTGGAGGTATGTCCCTGCAGATGGTAACAGTGGGTCATAACATAGC
CTTAATTCAACCAGGCTTCTCACTTATGAATTTTGATGGCCAAGTTTTCTTCTTTGGCCAGAAAGGCTGG
CCTAAGAGATCCTGTCCTACTGGAGTCTTTCATTTTGATATAAAACAAAATCATCTCAAACTGAAGCCTG
CAATCTTCTCTAAAGATTCCTGCTACCTCCCACCTCTTCGTTATCCAGCTACTTGCTCATACAAAGGCAG
CATAGACTCTGACAAGCATCAATATATCATTCACGGAGGGAAAACACCAAACAATGAGCTTTCCGATAAG
ATTTATATCATGTCTGTCGCTTGCAAGAATAACAAAAAAGTTACTTTCCGTTGCACAGAGAAAGACTTAG
TAGGAGATGTCCCTGAACCCAGATACGGCCATTCCATTGACGTGGTGTATAGTCGAGGGAAAAGCATGGG
TGTTCTCTTTGGAGGACGTTCATACATGCCTTCTACCCAGAGAACCACAGAAAAATGGAATAGTGTAGCT
GACTGCCTACCCCATGTTTTCTTGATAGATTTTGAATTTGGGTGTGCTACATCATATATTCTCCCAGAAC
TTCAGGATGGGCTGTCTTTTCATGTTTCTATTGCCAGAAACGATACCGTTTATATTTTGGGAGGACACTC
ACTTGCCAGTAATATACGCCCTGCTAACTTGTATAGAATAAGAGTGGACCTTCCCCTGGGTACCCCAGCA
GTGAATTGCACAGTCTTGCCAGGAGGAATCTCTGTCTCCAGTGCAATCCTCACTCAAACAAACAATGATG
AATTTGTTATTGTGGGTGGTTATCAGCTGGAAAATCAGAAAAGGATGGTCTGCAGCCTTGTCTCTCTAGG
GGACAACACGATTGAAATCAGTGAGATGGAGACTCCTGACTGGACCTCAGATATTAAGCATAGCAAAATA
TGGTTTGGAAGCAACATGGGAAACGGGACTATTTTCCTTGGCATACCAGGAGACAATAAGCAGGCTATGT
CAGAAGCATTCTATTTCTATACTTTGAGATGCTCTGAAGAGGATTTGAGTGAAGATCAGAAAATTGTCTC
CAACAGTCAGACATCAACAGAAGATCCTGGGGACTCCACTCCCTTTGAAGACTCAGAGGAATTTTGTTTC
AGTTAACTCGAGACTAGTATCGCGATAATTCACTCCTCAGGTGCAGGCTGCCTATCAGAAGGTGGTGGCT
GGTGTGGCCAATGCCCTGGCTCACAAATACCACTGAGATCTTTTTCCCTCTGCCAAAAATTATGGGGACA
TCATGAAGCCCCTTGAGCATCTGACTTCTGGCTAATAAAGGAAATTTATTTTCATTGCAATAGTGTGTTG
GAATTTTTTGTGTCTCTCACTCGGAAGGACATATGGGAGGGCAAATCATTTAAAACATCAGAATGAGTAT
TTGGTTTAGAGTTTGGCAACATATGCCCATATGCTGGCTGCCATGAACAAAGGTTGGCTATAAAGAGGTC
ATCAGTATATGAAACAGCCCCCTGCTGTCCATTCCTTATTCCATAGAAAAGCCTTGACTTGAGGTTAGAT
TTTTTTTATATTTTGTTTTGTGTTATTTTTTTCTTTAACATCCCTAAAATTTTCCTTACATGTTTTACTA
GCCAGATTTTTCCTCCTCTCCTGACTACTCCCAGTCATAGCTGTCCCTCTTCTCTTATGGAGATCCCTCG
ACCTGCAGCCCAAGCTTGGCGTAATCATGGTCATAGCTGTTTCCTGTGTGAAATTGTTATCCGCTCACAA
TTCCACACAACATACGAGCCGGAAGCATAAAGTGTAAAGCCTGGGGTGCCTAATGAGTGAGCTAACTCAC
ATTAATTGCGTTGCGCTCACTGCCCGCTTTCCAGTCGGGAAACCTGTCGTGCCAGCGGATCGATCCGCTG
CATTAATGAATCGGCCAACGCGCGGGGAGAGGCGGTTTGCGTATTGGGCGCTCTTCCGCTTCCTCGCTCA
CTGACTCGCTGCGCTCGGTCGTTCGGCTGCGGCGAGCGGTATCAGCTCACTCAAAGGCGGTAATACGGTT
ATCCACAGAATCAGGGGATAACGCAGGAAAGAACATGTGAGCAAAAGGCCAGCAAAAGGCCAGGAACCGT
AAAAAGGCCGCGTTGCTGGCGTTTTTCCATAGGCTCCGCCCCCCTGACGAGCATCACAAAAATCGACGCT
CAAGTCAGAGGTGGCGAAACCCGACAGGACTATAAAGATACCAGGCGTTTCCCCCTGGAAGCTCCCTCGT
GCGCTCTCCTGTTCCGACCCTGCCGCTTACCGGATACCTGTCCGCCTTTCTCCCTTCGGGAAGCGTGGCG
CTTTCTCATAGCTCACGCTGTAGGTATCTCAGTTCGGTGTAGGTCGTTCGCTCCAAGCTGGGCTGTGTGC
ACGAACCCCCCGTTCAGCCCGACCGCTGCGCCTTATCCGGTAACTATCGTCTTGAGTCCAACCCGGTAAG
ACACGACTTATCGCCACTGGCAGCAGCCACTGGTAACAGGATTAGCAGAGCGAGGTATGTAGGCGGTGCT
ACAGAGTTCTTGAAGTGGTGGCCTAACTACGGCTACACTAGAAGAACAGTATTTGGTATCTGCGCTCTGC
TGAAGCCAGTTACCTTCGGAAAAAGAGTTGGTAGCTCTTGATCCGGCAAACAAACCACCGCTGGTAGCGG
TGGTTTTTTTGTTTGCAAGCAGCAGATTACGCGCAGAAAAAAAGGATCTCAAGAAGATCCTTTGATCTTT
TCTACGGGGTCTGACGCTCAGTGGAACGAAAACTCACGTTAAGGGATTTTGGTCATGAGATTATCAAAAA
GGATCTTCACCTAGATCCTTTTAAATTAAAAATGAAGTTTTAAATCAATCTAAAGTATATATGAGTAAAC
TTGGTCTGACAGTTACCAATGCTTAATCAGTGAGGCACCTATCTCAGCGATCTGTCTATTTCGTTCATCC
ATAGTTGCCTGACTCCCCGTCGTGTAGATAACTACGATACGGGAGGGCTTACCATCTGGCCCCAGTGCTG
CAATGATACCGCGAGACCCACGCTCACCGGCTCCAGATTTATCAGCAATAAACCAGCCAGCCGGAAGGGC
CGAGCGCAGAAGTGGTCCTGCAACTTTATCCGCCTCCATCCAGTCTATTAATTGTTGCCGGGAAGCTAGA
GTAAGTAGTTCGCCAGTTAATAGTTTGCGCAACGTTGTTGCCATTGCTACAGGCATCGTGGTGTCACGCT
CGTCGTTTGGTATGGCTTCATTCAGCTCCGGTTCCCAACGATCAAGGCGAGTTACATGATCCCCCATGTT
GTGCAAAAAAGCGGTTAGCTCCTTCGGTCCTCCGATCGTTGTCAGAAGTAAGTTGGCCGCAGTGTTATCA
CTCATGGTTATGGCAGCACTGCATAATTCTCTTACTGTCATGCCATCCGTAAGATGCTTTTCTGTGACTG
GTGAGTACTCAACCAAGTCATTCTGAGAATAGTGTATGCGGCGACCGAGTTGCTCTTGCCCGGCGTCAAT
ACGGGATAATACCGCGCCACATAGCAGAACTTTAAAAGTGCTCATCATTGGAAAACGTTCTTCGGGGCGA
AAACTCTCAAGGATCTTACCGCTGTTGAGATCCAGTTCGATGTAACCCACTCGTGCACCCAACTGATCTT
CAGCATCTTTTACTTTCACCAGCGTTTCTGGGTGAGCAAAAACAGGAAGGCAAAATGCCGCAAAAAAGGG
AATAAGGGCGACACGGAAATGTTGAATACTCATACTCTTCCTTTTTCAATATTATTGAAGCATTTATCAG
GGTTATTGTCTCATGAGCGGATACATATTTGAATGTATTTAGAAAAATAAACAAATAGGGGTTCCGCGCA
CATTTCCCCGAAAAGTGCCACCTGGGTCGACATTGATTATTGACTAGTTATTAATAGTAATCAATTACGG
GGTCATTAGTTCATAGCCCATATATGGAGTTCCGCGTTACATAACTTACGGTAAATGGCCCGCCTGGCTG
ACCGCCCAACGACCCCCGCCCATTGACGTCAATAATGACGTATGTTCCCATAGTAACGCCAATAGGGACT
TTCCATTGACGTCAATGGGTGGAGTATTTACGGTAAACTGCCCACTTGGCAGTACATCAAGTGTATCATA
TGCCAAGTACGCCCCCTATTGACGTCAATGACGGTAAATGGCCCGCCTGGCATTATGCCCAGTACATGAC
CTTATGGGACTTTCCTACTTGGCAGTACATCTACGTATTAGTCATCGCTATTACCATGGTCGAGGTGAGC
CCCACGTTCTGCTTCACTCTCCCCATCTCCCCCCCCTCCCCACCCCCAATTTTGTATTTATTTATTTTTT
AATTATTTTGTGCAGCGATGGGGGCGGGGGGGGGGGGGGGGCGCGCGCCAGGCGGGGCGGGGCGGGGCGA
GGGGCGGGGCGGGGCGAGGCGGAGAGGTGCGGCGGCAGCC
Features (pLannotate 1.2.2; 16 found; start..end, strand, type, name):
     88..1104    +  intron         chimeric intron: chimera between introns from chicken β-actin and rabbit β-globin
   1102..1191    +  CDS            HBB (fragment): HBB_LEPEU - Experimental evidence at protein level: Swiss-Prot protein existence level 1. Involved in oxygen transport from the lung to the various peripheral tissues. From Lepus europaeus (European hare).
   1192..1212    +  CDS            7xHis: 6xHis affinity tag
   1225..2319    +  CDS            MBP: maltose binding protein from E. coli; malE (mutated); This version of the gene does not encode a signal sequence, so MBP will remain in the cytosol.
   2413..3573    +  CDS            Rag2 (fragment): RAG2_MOUSE - Also known as Rag-2. Experimental evidence at protein level: Swiss-Prot protein existence level 1. Core component of the RAG complex, a multiprotein complex that mediates the DNA cleavage phase during V(D)J recombination. V(D)J recombination assembles a diverse repertoire of immunoglobulin and T- cell receptor genes in developing B and T-lymphocytes through rearrangement of different V (variable), in some cases D (diversity), and J (joining) gene segments. DNA cleavage by the RAG complex occurs in 2 steps: a first nick is introduced in the top strand immediately upstream of the he
   3599..3673    +  CDS            HBB (fragment): HBB_PONPY - Experimental evidence at transcript level: Swiss-Prot protein existence level 2. Involved in oxygen transport from the lung to the various peripheral tissues. From Pongo pygmaeus (Bornean orangutan).
   3744..3799    +  polyA_signal   β-globin poly(A) signal: rabbit β-globin polyadenylation signal (Gil and Proudfoot, 1987)
   4184..4200    -  protein_bind   lac operator: The lac repressor binds to the lac operator to inhibit transcription in E. coli. This inhibition can be relieved by adding lactose or isopropyl-β-D-thiogalactopyranoside (IPTG). lac repressor encoded by lacI
   4208..4238    -  promoter       lac promoter: promoter for the E. coli lac operon
   4253..4274    -  protein_bind   CAP binding site: CAP binding activates transcription in the presence of cAMP. E. coli catabolite activator protein
   4290..4391    -  CDS            lacI (fragment): LACI_ECOLI - Experimental evidence at protein level: Swiss-Prot protein existence level 1. Repressor of the lactose operon. Binds allolactose as an inducer. From Escherichia coli (strain K12).
   4574..5162    -  rep_origin     ori: high-copy-number ColE1/pMB1/pBR322/pUC origin of replication
   5333..6193    -  CDS            AmpR: β-lactamase; bla; confers resistance to ampicillin, carbenicillin, and related antibiotics
   6194..6298    -  promoter       AmpR promoter: bla
   6329..6708    +  enhancer       CMV enhancer: human cytomegalovirus immediate early enhancer
   6710..87      +  promoter       chicken β-actin promoter (across the origin): No description available
