[The description below was written by a language model from this plasmid's Addgene catalogue record and pLannotate feature annotations shown in this document.]
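Description:
coreR2 (1-387) is a 6.9 kb mammalian expression plasmid built on the pLEXm backbone that produces a truncated "core" form of mouse RAG2, comprising amino acids 1 to 387. It is propagated in E. coli through a high-copy ColE1/pUC-type origin and selected with ampicillin via the β-lactamase gene. Remnants of the lac promoter, operator, CAP site and a lacI fragment are also annotated, and appear to be leftover cloning-vector sequence rather than functional parts of the expression unit.

Expression in mammalian cells is driven by a CAG-style arrangement: the CMV immediate early enhancer joined to the chicken β-actin promoter, which spans the numbering origin of the circular map. This is followed by the chimeric chicken β-actin/rabbit β-globin intron, which promotes efficient processing of the transcript. The open reading frame begins with a polyhistidine tag (catalogued as 8xHis, annotated as 7xHis) and a signal-sequence-free E. coli maltose binding protein. According to the catalogue entry a PreScission protease site comes next, though it is not separately annotated, and then the Rag2 core fragment. A rabbit β-globin polyadenylation signal terminates the transcript. The short HBB fragments called on either side of the coding region most likely reflect β-globin exon sequence flanking the intron and poly(A) region rather than intended coding parts.

The His-MBP fusion supports solubility and affinity purification, and the protease site allows the tags to be removed afterwards. The stated purpose is expression of truncated RAG2, and the associated work concerns regulation of DNA cleavage by RAG1 and RAG2 in V(D)J recombination. The cloning sites used for the insert are not recorded.
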