Addgene plasmid #115648: coreR2 (1-387)
Purpose: expression of truncated Rag2
Depositing lab: Martin Gellert. Depositing organization: National Institute of Diabetes & Digestive & Kidney Diseases (NIDDK). Publication: Autoinhibition of DNA cleavage mediated by RAG1 and RAG2 is overcome by an epigenetic signal in V(D)J recombination. Grundy GJ, Yang W, Gellert M. Proc Natl Acad Sci U S A. 2010 Dec 28;107(52):22487-92. doi: 10.1073/pnas.1014958107. Epub 2010 Dec 13. PubMed 21149691.
Backbone
  Vector backbone: pLEXm
  Vector type: Mammalian Expression
Growth in bacteria
  Bacterial resistance: Ampicillin, 100 μg/mL
  Growth temperature: 37°C
  Growth strain: DH5alpha
  Copy number: High Copy
Gene/Insert
  Gene/Insert name: Rag2 core (1-387)
  Species: M. musculus (mouse)
  Mutation: truncated Rag2 (aa 1-387)
  Entrez Gene: Rag2 (a.k.a. Rag-2)
  Tag / fusion protein: 8XHis-MBP-PreScission (N terminal on backbone)
  Cloning method: Restriction Enzyme; 5′ cloning site unknown (unknown if destroyed); 3′ cloning site unknown (unknown if destroyed)
  Sequencing primers: 5′ unknown
Terms and licenses: Academic/Nonprofit Terms; Industry Terms: Not Available to Industry
How to cite: coreR2 (1-387) was a gift from Martin Gellert (Addgene plasmid # 115648 ; http://n2t.net/addgene:115648 ; RRID:Addgene_115648)
