>Addgene plasmid #115648 | coreR2 (1-387) | addgene partial sequence | sequence record 223044 | Addgene Partial NGS Result
AATCAGAGCGGCGCGCTCCGAAAGTTTCCTTTTATGGCGAGGCGGCGGCGGCGGCGGCCCTATAAAAAGC
GAAGCGCGCGGCGGGCGGGAGTCGCTGCGCGCTGCCTTCGCCCCGTGCCCCGCTCCGCCGCCGCCTCGCG
CCGCCCGCCCCGGCTCTGACTGACCGCGTTACTCCCACAGGTGAGCGGGCGGGACGGCCCTTCTCCTCCG
GGCTGTAATTAGCGCTTGGTTTAATGACGGCTTGTTTCTTTTCTGTGGCTGCGTGAAAGCCTTGAGGGGC
TCCGGGAGGGCCCTTTGTGCGGGGGGAGCGGCTCGGGGGGTGCGTGCGTGTGTGTGTGCGTGGGGAGCGC
CGCGTGCGGCTCCGCGCTGCCCGGCGGCTGTGAGCGCTGCGGGCGCGGCGCGGGGCTTTGTGCGCTCCGC
AGTGTGCGCGAGGGGAGCGCGGCCGGGGGCGGTGCCCCGCGGTGCGGGGGGGGCTGCGAGGGGAACAAAG
GCTGCGTGCGGGGTGTGTGCGTGGGGGGGTGAGCAGGGGGTGTGGGCGCGTCGGTCGGGCTGCAACCCCC
CCTGCACCCCCCTCCCCGAGTTGCTGAGCACGGCCCGGCTTCGGGTGCGGGGCTCCGTACGGGGCGTGGC
GCGGGGCTCGCCGTGCCGGGCGGGGGGTGGCGGCAGGTGGGGGTGCCGGGCGGGGCGGGGCCGCCTCGGG
CCGGGGAGGGCTCGGGGGAGGGGCGCGGCGGCCCCCGGAGCGCCGGCGGCTGTCGAGGCGCGGCGAGCCG
CAGCCATTGCCTTTTATGGTAATCGTGCGAGAGGGCGCAGGGACTTCCTTTGTCCCAAATCTGTGCGGAG
CCGAAATCTGGGAGGCGCCGCCGCACCCCCTCTAGCGGGCGCGGGGCGAAGCGGTGCGGCGCCGGCAGGA
AGGAAATGGGCGGGGAGGGCCTTCGTGCGTCGCCGCGCCGCCGTCCCCTTCTCCCTCTCCAGCCTCGGGG
CTGTCCGCGGGGGGACGGCTGCCTTCGGGGGGGACGGGGCAGGGCGGGGTTCGGCTTCTGGCGTGTGACC
GGCGGCTCTAGAGCCTCTGCTAACCATGTTCATGCCTTCTTCTTTTTCCTACAGCTCCTGGGCAACGTGC
TGGTTATTGTGCTGTCTCATCATTTTGGCAAAGAATTGCGGCCGTCTCAGGCCGAATTCGCCACCATGGT
GCATCACCATCACCATCACCATCATCGATCCATGATCGAAGAAGGTAAACTGGTAATCTGGATTAACGGC
GATAAAGGCTATAACGGTCTCGCTGAAGTCGGTAAGAAATTCGAGAAAGATACCGGAATTAAAGTCACCG
TTGAGCATCCGGATAAACTGGAAGAGAAATTCCCACAGGTTGCGGCAACTGGCGATGGCCCTGACATTAT
CTTCTGGGCACACGACCGCTTTGGTGGCTACGCTCAATCTGGCCTGTTGGCTGAAATCACCCCGGACAAA
GCGTTCCAGGACAAGCTGTATCCGTTTACCTGGGATGCCGTACGTTACAACGGCAAGCTGATTGCTTACC
CGATCGCTGTTGAAGCGTTATCGCTGATTTATAACAAAGATCTGCTGCCGAACCCGCCAAAAACCTGGGA
AGAGATCCCGGCGCTGGATAAAGAACTGAAAGCGAAAGGTAAGAGCGCGCTGATGTTCAACCTGCAAGAA
CCGTACTTCACCTGGCCGCTGATTGCTGCTGACGGGGGTTATGCGTTCAAGTATGAAAACGGCAAGTACG
ACATTAAAGACGTGGGCGTGGATAACGCTGGCGCGAAAGCGGGTCTGACCTTCCTGGTTGACCTGATTAA
AAACAAACACATGAATGCAGACACCGATTACTCCATCGCAGAAGCTGCCTTTAATAAAGGCGAAACAGCG
ATGACCATCAACGGCCCGTGGGCATGGTCCAACATCGACACCAGCAAAGTGAATTATGGTGTAACGGTAC
TGCCGACCTTCAAGGGTCAACCATCCAAACCGTTCGTTGGCGTGCTGAGCGCAGGTATTAACGCCGCCAG
TCCGAACAAAGAGCTGGCAAAAGAGTTCCTCGAAAACTATCTGCTGACTGATGAAGGTCTGGAAGCGGTT
AATAAAGACAAACCGCTGGGTGCCGTAGCGCTGAAGTCTTACGAGGAAGAGTTGGCGAAAGATCCACGTA
TTGCCGCCACCATGGAAAACGCCCAGAAAGGTGAAATCATGCCGAACATCCCGCAGATGTCCGCTTTCTG
GTATGCCGTGCGTACTGCGGTGATCAACGCCGCCAGCGGTCGTCAGACTGTCGATGAAGCCCTGAAAGAC
GCGCAGACTAATTCGAGCTCGAACAACAACAACAATAACAATAACAACAACCTCGGGCTCGAAGTCCTAT
TCCAGGGACCCGGGGGAGGCGGGGGTGGAGGTATGTCCCTGCAGATGGTAACAGTGGGTCATAACATAGC
CTTAATTCAACCAGGCTTCTCACTTATGAATTTTGATGGCCAAGTTTTCTTCTTTGGCCAGAAAGGCTGG
CCTAAGAGATCCTGTCCTACTGGAGTCTTTCATTTTGATATAAAACAAAATCATCTCAAACTGAAGCCTG
CAATCTTCTCTAAAGATTCCTGCTACCTCCCACCTCTTCGTTATCCAGCTACTTGCTCATACAAAGGCAG
CATAGACTCTGACAAGCATCAATATATCATTCACGGAGGGAAAACACCAAACAATGAGCTTTCCGATAAG
ATTTATATCATGTCTGTCGCTTGCAAGAATAACAAAAAAGTTACTTTCCGTTGCACAGAGAAAGACTTAG
TAGGAGATGTCCCTGAACCCAGATACGGCCATTCCATTGACGTGGTGTATAGTCGAGGGAAAAGCATGGG
TGTTCTCTTTGGAGGACGTTCATACATGCCTTCTACCCAGAGAACCACAGAAAAATGGAATAGTGTAGCT
GACTGCCTACCCCATGTTTTCTTGATAGATTTTGAATTTGGGTGTGCTACATCATATATTCTCCCAGAAC
TTCAGGATGGGCTGTCTTTTCATGTTTCTATTGCCAGAAACGATACCGTTTATATTTTGGGAGGACACTC
ACTTGCCAGTAATATACGCCCTGCTAACTTGTATAGAATAAGAGTGGACCTTCCCCTGGGTACCCCAGCA
GTGAATTGCACAGTCTTGCCAGGAGGAATCTCTGTCTCCAGTGCAATCCTCACTCAAACAAACAATGATG
AATTTGTTATTGTGGGTGGTTATCAGCTGGAAAATCAGAAAAGGATGGTCTGCAGCCTTGTCTCTCTAGG
GGACAACACGATTGAAATCAGTGAGATGGAGACTCCTGACTGGACCTCAGATATTAAGCATAGCAAAATA
TGGTTTGGAAGCAACATGGGAAACGGGACTATTTTCCTTGGCATACCAGGAGACAATAAGCAGGCTATGT
CAGAAGCATTCTATTTCTATACTTTGAGATGCTCTGAAGAGGATTTGAGTGAAGATCAGAAAATTGTCTC
CAACAGTCAGACATCAACAGAAGATCCTGGGGACTCCACTCCCTTTGAAGACTCAGAGGAATTTTGTTTC
AGTTAACTCGAGACTAGTATCGCGATAATTCACTCCTCAGGTGCAGGCTGCCTATCAGAAGGTGGTGGCT
GGTGTGGCCAATGCCCTGGCTCACAAATACCACTGAGATCTTTTTCCCTCTGCCAAAAATTATGGGGACA
TCATGAAGCCCCTTGAGCATCTGACTTCTGGCTAATAAAGGAAATTTATTTTCATTGCAATAGTGTGTTG
GAATTTTTTGTGTCTCTCACTCGGAAGGACATATGGGAGGGCAAATCATTTAAAACATCAGAATGAGTAT
TTGGTTTAGAGTTTGGCAACATATGCCCATATGCTGGCTGCCATGAACAAAGGTTGGCTATAAAGAGGTC
ATCAGTATATGAAACAGCCCCCTGCTGTCCATTCCTTATTCCATAGAAAAGCCTTGACTTGAGGTTAGAT
TTTTTTTATATTTTGTTTTGTGTTATTTTTTTCTTTAACATCCCTAAAATTTTCCTTACATGTTTTACTA
GCCAGATTTTTCCTCCTCTCCTGACTACTCCCAGTCATAGCTGTCCCTCTTCTCTTATGGAGATCCCTCG
ACCTGCAGCCCAAGCTTGGCGTAATCATGGTCATAGCTGTTTCCTGTGTGAAATTGTTATCCGCTCACAA
TTCCACACAACATACGAGCCGGAAGCATAAAGTGTAAAGCCTGGGGTGCCTAATGAGTGAGCTAACTCAC
ATTAATTGCGTTGCGCTCACTGCCCGCTTTCCAGTCGGGAAACCTGTCGTGCCAGCGGATCGATCCGCTG
CATTAATGAATCGGCCAACGCGCGGGGAGAGGCGGTTTGCGTATTGGGCGCTCTTCCGCTTCCTCGCTCA
CTGACTCGCTGCGCTCGGTCGTTCGGCTGCGGCGAGCGGTATCAGCTCACTCAAAGGCGGTAATACGGTT
ATCCACAGAATCAGGGGATAACGCAGGAAAGAACATGTGAGCAAAAGGCCAGCAAAAGGCCAGGAACCGT
AAAAAGGCCGCGTTGCTGGCGTTTTTCCATAGGCTCCGCCCCCCTGACGAGCATCACAAAAATCGACGCT
CAAGTCAGAGGTGGCGAAACCCGACAGGACTATAAAGATACCAGGCGTTTCCCCCTGGAAGCTCCCTCGT
GCGCTCTCCTGTTCCGACCCTGCCGCTTACCGGATACCTGTCCGCCTTTCTCCCTTCGGGAAGCGTGGCG
CTTTCTCATAGCTCACGCTGTAGGTATCTCAGTTCGGTGTAGGTCGTTCGCTCCAAGCTGGGCTGTGTGC
ACGAACCCCCCGTTCAGCCCGACCGCTGCGCCTTATCCGGTAACTATCGTCTTGAGTCCAACCCGGTAAG
ACACGACTTATCGCCACTGGCAGCAGCCACTGGTAACAGGATTAGCAGAGCGAGGTATGTAGGCGGTGCT
ACAGAGTTCTTGAAGTGGTGGCCTAACTACGGCTACACTAGAAGAACAGTATTTGGTATCTGCGCTCTGC
TGAAGCCAGTTACCTTCGGAAAAAGAGTTGGTAGCTCTTGATCCGGCAAACAAACCACCGCTGGTAGCGG
TGGTTTTTTTGTTTGCAAGCAGCAGATTACGCGCAGAAAAAAAGGATCTCAAGAAGATCCTTTGATCTTT
TCTACGGGGTCTGACGCTCAGTGGAACGAAAACTCACGTTAAGGGATTTTGGTCATGAGATTATCAAAAA
GGATCTTCACCTAGATCCTTTTAAATTAAAAATGAAGTTTTAAATCAATCTAAAGTATATATGAGTAAAC
TTGGTCTGACAGTTACCAATGCTTAATCAGTGAGGCACCTATCTCAGCGATCTGTCTATTTCGTTCATCC
ATAGTTGCCTGACTCCCCGTCGTGTAGATAACTACGATACGGGAGGGCTTACCATCTGGCCCCAGTGCTG
CAATGATACCGCGAGACCCACGCTCACCGGCTCCAGATTTATCAGCAATAAACCAGCCAGCCGGAAGGGC
CGAGCGCAGAAGTGGTCCTGCAACTTTATCCGCCTCCATCCAGTCTATTAATTGTTGCCGGGAAGCTAGA
GTAAGTAGTTCGCCAGTTAATAGTTTGCGCAACGTTGTTGCCATTGCTACAGGCATCGTGGTGTCACGCT
CGTCGTTTGGTATGGCTTCATTCAGCTCCGGTTCCCAACGATCAAGGCGAGTTACATGATCCCCCATGTT
GTGCAAAAAAGCGGTTAGCTCCTTCGGTCCTCCGATCGTTGTCAGAAGTAAGTTGGCCGCAGTGTTATCA
CTCATGGTTATGGCAGCACTGCATAATTCTCTTACTGTCATGCCATCCGTAAGATGCTTTTCTGTGACTG
GTGAGTACTCAACCAAGTCATTCTGAGAATAGTGTATGCGGCGACCGAGTTGCTCTTGCCCGGCGTCAAT
ACGGGATAATACCGCGCCACATAGCAGAACTTTAAAAGTGCTCATCATTGGAAAACGTTCTTCGGGGCGA
AAACTCTCAAGGATCTTACCGCTGTTGAGATCCAGTTCGATGTAACCCACTCGTGCACCCAACTGATCTT
CAGCATCTTTTACTTTCACCAGCGTTTCTGGGTGAGCAAAAACAGGAAGGCAAAATGCCGCAAAAAAGGG
AATAAGGGCGACACGGAAATGTTGAATACTCATACTCTTCCTTTTTCAATATTATTGAAGCATTTATCAG
GGTTATTGTCTCATGAGCGGATACATATTTGAATGTATTTAGAAAAATAAACAAATAGGGGTTCCGCGCA
CATTTCCCCGAAAAGTGCCACCTGGGTCGACATTGATTATTGACTAGTTATTAATAGTAATCAATTACGG
GGTCATTAGTTCATAGCCCATATATGGAGTTCCGCGTTACATAACTTACGGTAAATGGCCCGCCTGGCTG
ACCGCCCAACGACCCCCGCCCATTGACGTCAATAATGACGTATGTTCCCATAGTAACGCCAATAGGGACT
TTCCATTGACGTCAATGGGTGGAGTATTTACGGTAAACTGCCCACTTGGCAGTACATCAAGTGTATCATA
TGCCAAGTACGCCCCCTATTGACGTCAATGACGGTAAATGGCCCGCCTGGCATTATGCCCAGTACATGAC
CTTATGGGACTTTCCTACTTGGCAGTACATCTACGTATTAGTCATCGCTATTACCATGGTCGAGGTGAGC
CCCACGTTCTGCTTCACTCTCCCCATCTCCCCCCCCTCCCCACCCCCAATTTTGTATTTATTTATTTTTT
AATTATTTTGTGCAGCGATGGGGGCGGGGG
